Addgene plasmid #144473: TFORF2997
Purpose: Lentiviral vector for overexpressing transcription factor ORFs with unique 24-bp barcodes. Barcodes facilitate identification of transcription factors in pooled screens.
Depositing lab: Feng Zhang. Depositing organization: Broad Institute. Publication: A transcription factor atlas of directed differentiation. Joung J, Ma S, Tay T, Geiger-Schuller KR, Kirchgatterer PC, Verdine VK, Guo B, Arias-Garcia MA, Allen WE, Singh A, Kuksenko O, Abudayyeh OO, Gootenberg JS, Fu Z, Macrae RK, Buenrostro JD, Regev A, Zhang F. Cell. 2023 Jan 5;186(1):209-229.e26. doi: 10.1016/j.cell.2022.11.026. PubMed 36608654.
Backbone
  Vector backbone: pLX_TRC317
  Backbone manufacturer: Broad Institute Genetic Perturbation Platform
  Backbone size w/o insert (bp): 8264
  Vector type: Mammalian Expression, Lentiviral
  Selectable markers: Puromycin
Growth in bacteria
  Bacterial resistance: Ampicillin, 100 μg/mL
  Growth temperature: 37°C
  Growth strain: NEB Stable
  Copy number: High Copy
Gene/Insert
  Gene/Insert name: GATA2
  Species: H. sapiens (human)
  Insert size (bp): 1604
  Entrez Gene: GATA2 (a.k.a. DCML, IMD21, MONOMAC, NFE1B)
  Promoter: EF1a
  Tag / fusion protein: V5 (C terminal on insert)
  Cloning method: Gateway Cloning
  Sequencing primers: 5′ GGGTGGAGACTGAAGTTAGGCCAG; 3′ CACATAGCGTAAAAGGAGCAACATAG
Resource information
  A portion of this plasmid was derived from a plasmid made by: Broad Institute Genetic Perturbation Platform
Terms and licenses: Academic/Nonprofit Terms; Industry Terms: Not Available to Industry
Depositor comments: NM_001145662.1 Please test multiple small colonies in case of plasmid recombination. To make this collection available in a timely manner, a portion of this collection was not fully sequenced by Addgene. If an Addgene verified full plasmid sequence is not available, please contact us prior to placing an order to request the full sequence.
How to cite: TFORF2997 was a gift from Feng Zhang (Addgene plasmid # 144473 ; http://n2t.net/addgene:144473 ; RRID:Addgene_144473)
