[The description below was written by a language model from this plasmid's Addgene catalogue record and pLannotate feature annotations shown in this document.]
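Description:
TFORF2997 is a third-generation-style, self-inactivating lentiviral expression plasmid built on the pLX_TRC317 backbone and carrying the human transcription factor GATA2 as a barcoded open reading frame. It is propagated in E. coli through a high-copy ColE1/pUC-type origin with ampicillin resistance (β-lactamase). An f1 origin and remnants of a lac/lacZα cloning region flanked by T7 and T3 promoters are also present in the bacterial backbone. The depositor notes a risk of plasmid recombination, as is common for LTR-containing vectors.

The viral portion begins with an RSV promoter driving a truncated HIV-1 5' LTR, followed by the Ψ packaging signal with a gag fragment and the Rev response element. It ends with a ΔU3 3' LTR and an SV40 polyadenylation signal, so genomic RNA is produced and packaged only when helper functions are supplied in trans, and the integrated provirus lacks LTR promoter activity. Within this unit, an SV40 early promoter/origin drives puromycin N-acetyltransferase for selection of transduced mammalian cells, followed by a cPPT/CTS element. The EF-1α promoter then drives the GATA2 coding sequence, which was introduced by Gateway cloning and is flanked by attB1 and attB2 sites, with a C-terminal V5 epitope tag for detection. A WPRE downstream enhances transcript expression.

According to the record, each plasmid in this collection carries a unique 24-bp barcode. It is not annotated in the feature table, so its position is not stated. The barcode allows the overexpressed factor to be identified in pooled screens, such as those examining transcription-factor-directed cell differentiation.
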