Features (pLannotate 1.2.2; 34 found; start..end, strand, type, name):
      5..231     +  promoter       RSV promoter: Rous sarcoma virus enhancer/promoter
    232..412     +  LTR            5' LTR (truncated): truncated 5' long terminal repeat (LTR) from HIV-1
    459..584     +  misc_feature   HIV-1 Ψ: packaging signal of human immunodeficiency virus type 1
    568..931     +  CDS            HIV-1 gag (fragment): gag protein from human immunodeficiency virus 1; gag
   1077..1310    +  misc_feature   RRE: The Rev response element (RRE) of HIV-1 allows for Rev-dependent mRNA export from the nucleus to the cytoplasm.
   1687..1713    +  CDS            Rev (fragment): human immunodeficiency virus 1 (HIV-1) Rev protein; rev; enhances nuclear export of unspliced and incompletely spliced viral mRNAs
   1720..1743    +  promoter       SV40 promoter (fragment): SV40 early promoter
   1744..1815    +  promoter       SV40 promoter (fragment): SV40 enhancer and early promoter
   1839..1974    +  rep_origin     SV40 ori: SV40 origin of replication
   2020..2616    +  CDS            PuroR (fragment): puromycin N-acetyltransferase; pac from Streptomyces; confers resistance to puromycin
   2665..2782    +  misc_feature   cPPT/CTS: central polypurine tract and central termination sequence of HIV-1
   2847..2913    +  CDS            small t antigen (fragment): SV40 (simian virus 40) small t antigen
   2920..4098    +  promoter       EF-1α promoter: strong constitutive promoter for human elongation factor EF-1α
   4119..4136    +  protein_bind   attB1 (fragment): mutant version of attB; core recombination site for the Gateway® BP reaction BP Clonase™
   4142..5539    +  CDS            GATA2: GATA2_HUMAN - Experimental evidence at protein level: Swiss-Prot protein existence level 1. Transcriptional activator which regulates endothelin-1 gene expression in endothelial cells. Binds to the consensus sequence 5'- AGATAG-3'. From Homo sapiens (Human).
   5541..5565    -  protein_bind   attB2: mutant version of attB; recombination site for the Gateway® BP reaction BP Clonase™
   5573..5614    +  CDS            V5 tag: epitope tag from simian virus 5
   5630..5683    +  promoter       U6 promoter (fragment): RNA polymerase III promoter for human U6 snRNA
   5725..6313    +  misc_feature   WPRE: woodchuck hepatitis virus posttranscriptional regulatory element
   6364..6383    +  misc_feature   cPPT/CTS (fragment): central polypurine tract and central termination sequence of HIV-1
   6385..6618    +  LTR            3' LTR (ΔU3): self-inactivating 3' long terminal repeat (LTR) from HIV-1
   6696..6817    +  polyA_signal   SV40 poly(A) signal: SV40 polyadenylation signal
   6857..6992    +  rep_origin     SV40 ori: SV40 origin of replication
   7013..7031    -  promoter       T7 promoter: promoter for bacteriophage T7 RNA polymerase
   7039..7194    +  CDS            lacZα (fragment): LacZα fragment of β-galactosidase; lacZ fragment
   7199..7627    +  rep_origin     f1 ori (sequence partly withheld): f1 bacteriophage origin of replication; arrow indicates direction of (+) strand synthesis
   7680..7784    +  promoter       AmpR promoter: bla
   7785..8645    +  CDS            AmpR: β-lactamase; bla; confers resistance to ampicillin, carbenicillin, and related antibiotics
   8816..9404    +  rep_origin     ori: high-copy-number ColE1/pMB1/pBR322/pUC origin of replication
   9587..9679    +  CDS            lacI (fragment): lac repressor; lacI; The lac repressor binds to the lac operator to inhibit transcription in E. coli. This inhibition can be relieved by adding lactose or isopropyl-β-D-thiogalactopyranoside (IPTG).
   9692..9713    +  protein_bind   CAP binding site: CAP binding activates transcription in the presence of cAMP. E. coli catabolite activator protein
   9728..9758    +  promoter       lac promoter: promoter for the E. coli lac operon
   9766..9782    +  protein_bind   lac operator: The lac repressor binds to the lac operator to inhibit transcription in E. coli. This inhibition can be relieved by adding lactose or isopropyl-β-D-thiogalactopyranoside (IPTG). lac repressor encoded by lacI
   9827..9845    +  promoter       T3 promoter: promoter for bacteriophage T3 RNA polymerase
>Addgene plasmid #144473 | TFORF2997 | addgene full sequence | sequence record 407350 | Addgene NGS Result
TTAATGTAGTCTTATGCAATACTCTTGTAGTCTTGCAACATGGTAACGATGAGTTAGCAACATGCCTTAC
AAGGAGAGAAAAAGCACCGTGCATGCCGATTGGTGGAAGTAAGGTGGTACGATCGTGCCTTATTAGGAAG
GCAACAGACGGGTCTGACATGGATTGGACGAACCACTGAATTGCCGCATTGCAGAGATATTGTATTTAAG
TGCCTAGCTCGATACATAAACGGGTCTCTCTGGTTAGACCAGATCTGAGCCTGGGAGCTCTCTGGCTAAC
TAGGGAACCCACTGCTTAAGCCTCAATAAAGCTTGCCTTGAGTGCTTCAAGTAGTGTGTGCCCGTCTGTT
GTGTGACTCTGGTAACTAGAGATCCCTCAGACCCTTTTAGTCAGTGTGGAAAATCTCTAGCAGTGGCGCC
CGAACAGGGACTTGAAAGCGAAAGGGAAACCAGAGGAGCTCTCTCGACGCAGGACTCGGCTTGCTGAAGC
GCGCACGGCAAGAGGCGAGGGGCGGCGACTGGTGAGTACGCCAAAAATTTTGACTAGCGGAGGCTAGAAG
GAGAGAGATGGGTGCGAGAGCGTCAGTATTAAGCGGGGGAGAATTAGATCGCGATGGGAAAAAATTCGGT
TAAGGCCAGGGGGAAAGAAAAAATATAAATTAAAACATATAGTATGGGCAAGCAGGGAGCTAGAACGATT
CGCAGTTAATCCTGGCCTGTTAGAAACATCAGAAGGCTGTAGACAAATACTGGGACAGCTACAACCATCC
CTTCAGACAGGATCAGAAGAACTTAGATCATTATATAATACAGTAGCAACCCTCTATTGTGTGCATCAAA
GGATAGAGATAAAAGACACCAAGGAAGCTTTAGACAAGATAGAGGAAGAGCAAAACAAAAGTAAGACCAC
CGCACAGCAAGCGGCCGCTGATCTTCAGACCTGGAGGAGGAGATATGAGGGACAATTGGAGAAGTGAATT
ATATAAATATAAAGTAGTAAAAATTGAACCATTAGGAGTAGCACCCACCAAGGCAAAGAGAAGAGTGGTG
CAGAGAGAAAAAAGAGCAGTGGGAATAGGAGCTTTGTTCCTTGGGTTCTTGGGAGCAGCAGGAAGCACTA
TGGGCGCAGCGTCAATGACGCTGACGGTACAGGCCAGACAATTATTGTCTGGTATAGTGCAGCAGCAGAA
CAATTTGCTGAGGGCTATTGAGGCGCAACAGCATCTGTTGCAACTCACAGTCTGGGGCATCAAGCAGCTC
CAGGCAAGAATCCTGGCTGTGGAAAGATACCTAAAGGATCAACAGCTCCTGGGGATTTGGGGTTGCTCTG
GAAAACTCATTTGCACCACTGCTGTGCCTTGGAATGCTAGTTGGAGTAATAAATCTCTGGAACAGATTTG
GAATCACACGACCTGGATGGAGTGGGACAGAGAAATTAACAATTACACAAGCTTAATACACTCCTTAATT
GAAGAATCGCAAAACCAGCAAGAAAAGAATGAACAAGAATTATTGGAATTAGATAAATGGGCAAGTTTGT
GGAATTGGTTTAACATAACAAATTGGCTGTGGTATATAAAATTATTCATAATGATAGTAGGAGGCTTGGT
AGGTTTAAGAATAGTTTTTGCTGTACTTTCTATAGTGAATAGAGTTAGGCAGGGATATTCACCATTATCG
TTTCAGACCCACCTCCCAACCCCGAGGGGACCCATGCATTGCATCTCAATTAGTCAGCAACCAGGTGTGG
AAAGTCCCCAGGCTCCCCAGCAGGCAGAAGTATGCAAAGCATGCGTCTCAATTAGTCAGCAACCATAGTC
CCGCCCCTAACTCCGCCCATCCCGCCCCTAACTCCGCCCAGTTCCGCCCATTCTCCGCCCCATGGCTGAC
TAATTTTTTTTATTTATGCAGAGGCCGAGGCCGCCTCGGCCTCTGAGCTATTCCAGAAGTAGTGAGGAGG
CTTTTTTGGAGGCCTAGGCTTTTGCAAAAAGCTTTCTAGAGGTACCACCGGAGCTTACCATGACCGAGTA
CAAGCCCACGGTGCGCCTCGCCACCCGCGACGACGTCCCCAGGGCCGTACGCACCCTCGCCGCCGCGTTC
GCCGACTACCCCGCCACGCGCCACACCGTCGATCCGGACCGCCACATCGAGCGGGTCACCGAGCTGCAAG
AACTCTTCCTCACGCGCGTCGGGCTCGACATCGGCAAGGTGTGGGTCGCGGACGACGGCGCCGCCGTGGC
GGTCTGGACCACGCCGGAGAGCGTCGAAGCGGGGGCGGTGTTCGCCGAGATCGGCCCGCGCATGGCCGAG
TTGAGCGGTTCCCGGCTGGCCGCGCAGCAACAGATGGAAGGCCTCCTGGCGCCGCACCGGCCCAAGGAGC
CCGCGTGGTTCCTGGCCACCGTCGGCGTCTCGCCCGACCACCAGGGCAAGGGTCTGGGCAGCGCCGTCGT
GCTCCCCGGAGTGGAGGCGGCCGAGCGCGCCGGGGTGCCCGCCTTCCTGGAGACCTCCGCGCCCCGCAAC
CTCCCCTTCTACGAGCGGCTCGGCTTCACCGTCACCGCCGACGTCGAGGTGCCCGAAGGACCGCGCACCT
GGTGCATGACCCGCAAGCCCGGTGCCAGTTAACGAATTCTAGATCTTGAGACAAATGGCAGTATTCATCC
ACAATTTTAAAAGAAAAGGGGGGATTGGGGGGTACAGTGCAGGGGAAAGAATAGTAGACATAATAGCAAC
AGACATACAAACTAAAGAATTACAAAAACAAATTACAAAAATTCAAAATTTTCGGGTTTATTACAGGGAC
AGCAGAGATCCACTTTGGCGCCGGCTCGAGGCCTGCAGGTGCAAAGATGGATAAAGTTTTAAACAGAGAG
GAATCTTTGCAGCTAATGGACCTTCTAGGTCTTGAAAGGAGTGGGAATTGGCTCCGGTGCCCGTCAGTGG
GCAGAGCGCACATCGCCCACAGTCCCCGAGAAGTTGGGGGGAGGGGTCGGCAATTGAACCGGTGCCTAGA
GAAGGTGGCGCGGGGTAAACTGGGAAAGTGATGTCGTGTACTGGCTCCGCCTTTTTCCCGAGGGTGGGGG
AGAACCGTATATAAGTGCAGTAGTCGCCGTGAACGTTCTTTTTCGCAACGGGTTTGCCGCCAGAACACAG
GTAAGTGCCGTGTGTGGTTCCCGCGGGCCTGGCCTCTTTACGGGTTATGGCCCTTGCGTGCCTTGAATTA
CTTCCACCTGGCTGCAGTACGTGATTCTTGATCCCGAGCTTCGGGTTGGAAGTGGGTGGGAGAGTTCGAG
GCCTTGCGCTTAAGGAGCCCCTTCGCCTCGTGCTTGAGTTGAGGCCTGGCCTGGGCGCTGGGGCCGCCGC
GTGCGAATCTGGTGGCACCTTCGCGCCTGTCTCGCTGCTTTCGATAAGTCTCTAGCCATTTAAAATTTTT
GATGACCTGCTGCGACGCTTTTTTTCTGGCAAGATAGTCTTGTAAATGCGGGCCAAGATCTGCACACTGG
TATTTCGGTTTTTGGGGCCGCGGGCGGCGACGGGGCCCGTGCGTCCCAGCGCACATGTTCGGCGAGGCGG
GGCCTGCGAGCGCGGCCACCGAGAATCGGACGGGGGTAGTCTCAAGCTGGCCGGCCTGCTCTGGTGCCTG
GCCTCGCGCCGCCGTGTATCGCCCCGCCCTGGGCGGCAAGGCTGGCCCGGTCGGCACCAGTTGCGTGAGC
GGAAAGATGGCCGCTTCCCGGCCCTGCTGCAGGGAGCTCAAAATGGAGGACGCGGCGCTCGGGAGAGCGG
GCGGGTGAGTCACCCACACAAAGGAAAAGGGCCTTTCCGTCCTCAGCCGTCGCTTCATGTGACTCCACGG
AGTACCGGGCGCCGTCCAGGCACCTCGATTAGTTCTCGAGCTTTTGGAGTACGTCGTCTTTAGGTTGGGG
GGAGGGGTTTTATGCGATGGAGTTTCCCCACACTGAGTGGGTGGAGACTGAAGTTAGGCCAGCTTGGCAC
TTGATGTAATTCTCCTTGGAATTTGCCCTTTTTGAGTTTGGATCTTGGTTCATTCTCAAGCCTCAGACAG
TGGTTCAAAGTTTTTTTCTTCCATTTCAGGTGTCGTGAGGCTAGCATCGATTGATCAACAAGTTTGTACA
AAAAAGTTGGCATGGAGGTGGCGCCGGAGCAGCCGCGCTGGATGGCGCACCCGGCCGTGCTGAATGCGCA
GCACCCCGACTCACACCACCCGGGCCTGGCGCACAACTACATGGAACCCGCGCAGCTGCTGCCTCCAGAC
GAGGTGGACGTCTTCTTCAATCACCTCGACTCGCAGGGCAACCCCTACTATGCCAACCCCGCTCACGCGC
GGGCGCGCGTCTCCTACAGCCCCGCGCACGCCCGCCTGACCGGAGGCCAGATGTGCCGCCCACACTTGTT
GCACAGCCCGGGTTTGCCCTGGCTGGACGGGGGCAAAGCAGCCCTCTCTGCCGCTGCGGCCCACCACCAC
AACCCCTGGACCGTGAGCCCCTTCTCCAAGACGCCACTGCACCCCTCAGCTGCTGGAGGCCCTGGAGGCC
CACTCTCTGTGTACCCAGGGGCTGGGGGTGGGAGCGGGGGAGGCAGCGGGAGCTCAGTGGCCTCCCTCAC
CCCTACAGCAGCCCACTCTGGCTCCCACCTTTTCGGCTTCCCACCCACGCCACCCAAAGAAGTGTCTCCT
GACCCTAGCACCACGGGGGCTGCGTCTCCAGCCTCATCTTCCGCGGGGGGTAGTGCAGCCCGAGGAGAGG
ACAAGGACGGCGTCAAGTACCAGGTGTCACTGACGGAGAGCATGAAGATGGAAAGTGGCAGTCCCCTGCG
CCCAGGCCTAGCTACTATGGGCACCCAGCCTGCTACACACCACCCCATCCCCACCTACCCCTCCTATGTG
CCGGCGGCTGCCCACGACTACAGCAGCGGACTCTTCCACCCCGGAGGCTTCCTGGGGGGACCGGCCTCCA
GCTTCACCCCTAAGCAGCGCAGCAAGGCTCGTTCCTGTTCAGAAGGCCGGGAGTGTGTCAACTGTGGGGC
CACAGCCACCCCTCTCTGGCGGCGGGACGGCACCGGCCACTACCTGTGCAATGCCTGTGGCCTCTACCAC
AAGATGAATGGGCAGAACCGACCACTCATCAAGCCCAAGCGAAGACTGACGACAACCACCACCTTATGGC
GCCGAAACGCCAACGGGGACCCTGTCTGCAACGCCTGTGGCCTCTACTACAAGCTGCACAATGTTAACAG
GCCACTGACCATGAAGAAGGAAGGGATCCAGACTCGGAACCGGAAGATGTCCAACAAGTCCAAGAAGAGC
AAGAAAGGGGCGGAGTGCTTCGAGGAGCTGTCAAAGTGCATGCAGGAGAAGTCATCCCCCTTCAGTGCAG
CTGCCCTGGCTGGACACATGGCACCTGTGGGCCACCTCCCGCCCTTCAGCCACTCCGGACACATCCTGCC
CACTCCGACGCCCATCCACCCCTCCTCCAGCCTCTCCTTCGGCCACCCCCACCCGTCCAGCATGGTGACC
GCCATGGGCCACCCAACTTTCTTGTACAAAGTGGTTGATATCGGTAAGCCTATCCCTAACCCTCTCCTCG
GTCTCGATTCTACGTAGTAATGAACTAGTCCGTAACTTGAAAGTATTTCGATTTCTTGGCTTTATATATC
TTGTGGAAAGGACGACACCCTCCCCCAGGAGTTCTAGATACGCGTTAAGTCGACAATCAACCTCTGGATT
ACAAAATTTGTGAAAGATTGACTGGTATTCTTAACTATGTTGCTCCTTTTACGCTATGTGGATACGCTGC
TTTAATGCCTTTGTATCATGCTATTGCTTCCCGTATGGCTTTCATTTTCTCCTCCTTGTATAAATCCTGG
TTGCTGTCTCTTTATGAGGAGTTGTGGCCCGTTGTCAGGCAACGTGGCGTGGTGTGCACTGTGTTTGCTG
ACGCAACCCCCACTGGTTGGGGCATTGCCACCACCTGTCAGCTCCTTTCCGGGACTTTCGCTTTCCCCCT
CCCTATTGCCACGGCGGAACTCATCGCCGCCTGCCTTGCCCGCTGCTGGACAGGGGCTCGGCTGTTGGGC
ACTGACAATTCCGTGGTGTTGTCGGGGAAATCATCGTCCTTTCCTTGGCTGCTCGCCTGTGTTGCCACCT
GGATTCTGCGCGGGACGTCCTTCTGCTACGTCCCTTCGGCCCTCAATCCAGCGGACCTTCCTTCCCGCGG
CCTGCTGCCGGCTCTGCGGCCTCTTCCGCGTCTTCGCCTTCGCCCTCAGACGAGTCGGATCTCCCTTTGG
GCCGCCTCCCCGCGTCGACTTTAAGACCAATGACTTACAAGGCAGCTGTAGATCTTAGCCACTTTTTAAA
AGAAAAGGGGGGACTGGAAGGGCTAATTCACTCCCAACGAAGACAAGATCTGCTTTTTGCTTGTACTGGG
TCTCTCTGGTTAGACCAGATCTGAGCCTGGGAGCTCTCTGGCTAACTAGGGAACCCACTGCTTAAGCCTC
AATAAAGCTTGCCTTGAGTGCTTCAAGTAGTGTGTGCCCGTCTGTTGTGTGACTCTGGTAACTAGAGATC
CCTCAGACCCTTTTAGTCAGTGTGGAAAATCTCTAGCAGTACGTATAGTAGTTCATGTCATCTTATTATT
CAGTATTTATAACTTGCAAAGAAATGAATATCAGAGAGTGAGAGGAACTTGTTTATTGCAGCTTATAATG
GTTACAAATAAAGCAATAGCATCACAAATTTCACAAATAAAGCATTTTTTTCACTGCATTCTAGTTGTGG
TTTGTCCAAACTCATCAATGTATCTTATCATGTCTGGCTCTAGCTATCCCGCCCCTAACTCCGCCCATCC
CGCCCCTAACTCCGCCCAGTTCCGCCCATTCTCCGCCCCATGGCTGACTAATTTTTTTTATTTATGCAGA
GGCCGAGGCCGCCTCGGCCTCTGAGCTATTCCAGAAGTAGTGAGGAGGCTTTTTTGGAGGCCTAGGGACG
TACCCAATTCGCCCTATAGTGAGTCGTATTACGCGCGCTCACTGGCCGTCGTTTTACAACGTCGTGACTG
GGAAAACCCTGGCGTTACCCAACTTAATCGCCTTGCAGCACATCCCCCTTTCGCCAGCTGGCGTAATAGC
GAAGAGGCCCGCACCGATCGCCCTTCCCAACAGTTGCGCAGCCTGAATGGCGAATGGG
[124 nt withheld, positions 7199-7322]
C
[91 nt withheld, positions 7324-7414]
A
[49 nt withheld, positions 7416-7464]
CCTTTGACGTTGGAGTCCACGTTCTTT
[37 nt withheld, positions 7492-7528]
ACCCTATCTCGGTCTATTCTTTTGATTTATAAGGGATTTTGCCGATTTCGGCCTATTGGTTAAAAAATGA
GCTGATTTAACAAAAATTTAACGCGAATTTTAACAAAATATTAACGCTTACAATTTAGGTGGCACTTTTC
GGGGAAATGTGCGCGGAACCCCTATTTGTTTATTTTTCTAAATACATTCAAATATGTATCCGCTCATGAG
ACAATAACCCTGATAAATGCTTCAATAATATTGAAAAAGGAAGAGTATGAGTATTCAACATTTCCGTGTC
GCCCTTATTCCCTTTTTTGCGGCATTTTGCCTTCCTGTTTTTGCTCACCCAGAAACGCTGGTGAAAGTAA
AAGATGCTGAAGATCAGTTGGGTGCACGAGTGGGTTACATCGAACTGGATCTCAACAGCGGTAAGATCCT
TGAGAGTTTTCGCCCCGAAGAACGTTTTCCAATGATGAGCACTTTTAAAGTTCTGCTATGTGGCGCGGTA
TTATCCCGTATTGACGCCGGGCAAGAGCAACTCGGTCGCCGCATACACTATTCTCAGAATGACTTGGTTG
AGTACTCACCAGTCACAGAAAAGCATCTTACGGATGGCATGACAGTAAGAGAATTATGCAGTGCTGCCAT
AACCATGAGTGATAACACTGCGGCCAACTTACTTCTGACAACGATCGGAGGACCGAAGGAGCTAACCGCT
TTTTTGCACAACATGGGGGATCATGTAACTCGCCTTGATCGTTGGGAACCGGAGCTGAATGAAGCCATAC
CAAACGACGAGCGTGACACCACGATGCCTGTAGCAATGGCAACAACGTTGCGCAAACTATTAACTGGCGA
ACTACTTACTCTAGCTTCCCGGCAACAATTAATAGACTGGATGGAGGCGGATAAAGTTGCAGGACCACTT
CTGCGCTCGGCCCTTCCGGCTGGCTGGTTTATTGCTGATAAATCTGGAGCCGGTGAGCGTGGGTCTCGCG
GTATCATTGCAGCACTGGGGCCAGATGGTAAGCCCTCCCGTATCGTAGTTATCTACACGACGGGGAGTCA
GGCAACTATGGATGAACGAAATAGACAGATCGCTGAGATAGGTGCCTCACTGATTAAGCATTGGTAACTG
TCAGACCAAGTTTACTCATATATACTTTAGATTGATTTAAAACTTCATTTTTAATTTAAAAGGATCTAGG
TGAAGATCCTTTTTGATAATCTCATGACCAAAATCCCTTAACGTGAGTTTTCGTTCCACTGAGCGTCAGA
CCCCGTAGAAAAGATCAAAGGATCTTCTTGAGATCCTTTTTTTCTGCGCGTAATCTGCTGCTTGCAAACA
AAAAAACCACCGCTACCAGCGGTGGTTTGTTTGCCGGATCAAGAGCTACCAACTCTTTTTCCGAAGGTAA
CTGGCTTCAGCAGAGCGCAGATACCAAATACTGTTCTTCTAGTGTAGCCGTAGTTAGGCCACCACTTCAA
GAACTCTGTAGCACCGCCTACATACCTCGCTCTGCTAATCCTGTTACCAGTGGCTGCTGCCAGTGGCGAT
AAGTCGTGTCTTACCGGGTTGGACTCAAGACGATAGTTACCGGATAAGGCGCAGCGGTCGGGCTGAACGG
GGGGTTCGTGCACACAGCCCAGCTTGGAGCGAACGACCTACACCGAACTGAGATACCTACAGCGTGAGCT
ATGAGAAAGCGCCACGCTTCCCGAAGGGAGAAAGGCGGACAGGTATCCGGTAAGCGGCAGGGTCGGAACA
GGAGAGCGCACGAGGGAGCTTCCAGGGGGAAACGCCTGGTATCTTTATAGTCCTGTCGGGTTTCGCCACC
TCTGACTTGAGCGTCGATTTTTGTGATGCTCGTCAGGGGGGCGGAGCCTATGGAAAAACGCCAGCAACGC
GGCCTTTTTACGGTTCCTGGCCTTTTGCTGGCCTTTTGCTCACATGTTCTTTCCTGCGTTATCCCCTGAT
TCTGTGGATAACCGTATTACCGCCTTTGAGTGAGCTGATACCGCTCGCCGCAGCCGAACGACCGAGCGCA
GCGAGTCAGTGAGCGAGGAAGCGGAAGAGCGCCCAATACGCAAACCGCCTCTCCCCGCGCGTTGGCCGAT
TCATTAATGCAGCTGGCACGACAGGTTTCCCGACTGGAAAGCGGGCAGTGAGCGCAACGCAATTAATGTG
AGTTAGCTCACTCATTAGGCACCCCAGGCTTTACACTTTATGCTTCCGGCTCGTATGTTGTGTGGAATTG
TGAGCGGATAACAATTTCACACAGGAAACAGCTATGACCATGATTACGCCAAGCGCGCAATTAACCCTCA
CTAAAGGGAACAAAAGCTGGAGCTGCAAGC
