>Addgene plasmid #144473 | TFORF2997 | depositor partial sequence | sequence record 285534 | Insert
ATCGATTGATCAACAAGTTTGTACAAAAAAGTTGGCATGGAGGTGGCGCCGGAGCAGCCGCGCTGGATGG
CGCACCCGGCCGTGCTGAATGCGCAGCACCCCGACTCACACCACCCGGGCCTGGCGCACAACTACATGGA
ACCCGCGCAGCTGCTGCCTCCAGACGAGGTGGACGTCTTCTTCAATCACCTCGACTCGCAGGGCAACCCC
TACTATGCCAACCCCGCTCACGCGCGGGCGCGCGTCTCCTACAGCCCCGCGCACGCCCGCCTGACCGGAG
GCCAGATGTGCCGCCCACACTTGTTGCACAGCCCGGGTTTGCCCTGGCTGGACGGGGGCAAAGCAGCCCT
CTCTGCCGCTGCGGCCCACCACCACAACCCCTGGACCGTGAGCCCCTTCTCCAAGACGCCACTGCACCCC
TCAGCTGCTGGAGGCCCTGGAGGCCCACTCTCTGTGTACCCAGGGGCTGGGGGTGGGAGCGGGGGAGGCA
GCGGGAGCTCAGTGGCCTCCCTCACCCCTACAGCAGCCCACTCTGGCTCCCACCTTTTCGGCTTCCCACC
CACGCCACCCAAAGAAGTGTCTCCTGACCCTAGCACCACGGGGGCTGCGTCTCCAGCCTCATCTTCCGCG
GGGGGTAGTGCAGCCCGAGGAGAGGACAAGGACGGCGTCAAGTACCAGGTGTCACTGACGGAGAGCATGA
AGATGGAAAGTGGCAGTCCCCTGCGCCCAGGCCTAGCTACTATGGGCACCCAGCCTGCTACACACCACCC
CATCCCCACCTACCCCTCCTATGTGCCGGCGGCTGCCCACGACTACAGCAGCGGACTCTTCCACCCCGGA
GGCTTCCTGGGGGGACCGGCCTCCAGCTTCACCCCTAAGCAGCGCAGCAAGGCTCGTTCCTGTTCAGAAG
GCCGGGAGTGTGTCAACTGTGGGGCCACAGCCACCCCTCTCTGGCGGCGGGACGGCACCGGCCACTACCT
GTGCAATGCCTGTGGCCTCTACCACAAGATGAATGGGCAGAACCGACCACTCATCAAGCCCAAGCGAAGA
CTGACGACAACCACCACCTTATGGCGCCGAAACGCCAACGGGGACCCTGTCTGCAACGCCTGTGGCCTCT
ACTACAAGCTGCACAATGTTAACAGGCCACTGACCATGAAGAAGGAAGGGATCCAGACTCGGAACCGGAA
GATGTCCAACAAGTCCAAGAAGAGCAAGAAAGGGGCGGAGTGCTTCGAGGAGCTGTCAAAGTGCATGCAG
GAGAAGTCATCCCCCTTCAGTGCAGCTGCCCTGGCTGGACACATGGCACCTGTGGGCCACCTCCCGCCCT
TCAGCCACTCCGGACACATCCTGCCCACTCCGACGCCCATCCACCCCTCCTCCAGCCTCTCCTTCGGCCA
CCCCCACCCGTCCAGCATGGTGACCGCCATGGGCCACCCAACTTTCTTGTACAAAGTGGTTGATATCGGT
AAGCCTATCCCTAACCCTCTCCTCGGTCTCGATTCTACGTAGTAATGAACTAGTCCGTAACTTGAAAGTA
TTTCGATTTCTTGGCTTTATATATCTTGTGGAAAGGACGACACCCTCCCCCAGGAGTTCTAGAT
