>Addgene plasmid #144473 | TFORF2997 | depositor partial sequence | sequence record 285535 | Barcode
CACCCTCCCCCAGGAGTTCTAGAT
